Addgene plasmid #195198: pAAV-CaMKIIa-DIO eHcKCR1 3.0-oScarlett-KV2.1
Purpose: all-optical silencing method
Depositing lab: Karl Deisseroth. Depositing organization: Stanford University. Publication: All-optical physiology resolves a synaptic basis for behavioral timescale plasticity. Fan LZ, Kim DK, Jennings JH, Tian H, Wang PY, Ramakrishnan C, Randles S, Sun Y, Thadhani E, Kim YS, Quirin S, Giocomo L, Cohen AE, Deisseroth K. Cell. 2023 Feb 2;186(3):543-559.e19. doi: 10.1016/j.cell.2022.12.035. Epub 2023 Jan 19. PubMed 36669484.
Backbone
  Vector backbone: pAAV
  Backbone manufacturer: Stratagene
  Backbone size w/o insert (bp): 5623
  Total vector size (bp): 7399
  Modifications to backbone: Lox P and Lox2722 added to make this a cre-dependant construct under the CaMKIIa promoter
  Vector type: AAV
Growth in bacteria
  Bacterial resistance: Ampicillin, 100 μg/mL
  Growth temperature: 37°C
  Growth strain: NEB Stable
  Copy number: High Copy
Gene/Insert
  Gene/Insert name: eHcKCR1 3.0-oScarlet-Kv2.1
  Species: Synthetic
  Insert size (bp): 1776
  Promoter: CaMKIIa
  Cloning method: Restriction Enzyme; 5′ cloning site AscI (not destroyed); 3′ cloning site NheI (not destroyed)
  Sequencing primers: 5′ CTGGATGCTGACGAAGGCTCG; 3′ GAATACCAGTCAATCTTTCAC
Terms and licenses: Academic/Nonprofit Terms; Industry Terms: Not Available to Industry
How to cite: pAAV-CaMKIIa-DIO eHcKCR1 3.0-oScarlett-KV2.1 was a gift from Karl Deisseroth (Addgene plasmid # 195198 ; http://n2t.net/addgene:195198 ; RRID:Addgene_195198)
