[The description below was written by a language model from this plasmid's Addgene catalogue record and pLannotate feature annotations shown in this document.]
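Description:
pAAV-CaMKIIa-DIO eHcKCR1 3.0-oScarlett-KV2.1 is an AAV transfer plasmid built on the Stratagene pAAV backbone for Cre-dependent expression of an inhibitory optogenetic tool in neurons. In bacteria it is maintained as a high-copy plasmid through a ColE1/pUC-type origin and selected with ampicillin (β-lactamase under its own promoter). An f1 origin is also present. The catalogue lists a total size of 7,399 bp, while the sequenced record is 7,377 nt. The expression cassette sits between AAV2 inverted terminal repeats, which allow it to be packaged into recombinant AAV particles. One ITR is annotated only as a fragment in the sequencing result.

Transcription is driven by the mouse CaMKIIα promoter, commonly used to favour expression in excitatory neurons. Downstream, the synthetic insert lies in reverse orientation between two pairs of incompatible recombination sites, lox2272 and loxP, arranged as a double-floxed inverted open reading frame (DIO). Without Cre the coding sequence is antisense to the promoter and is not expressed. Cre inverts the cassette and then excises sites so that it is locked in the sense orientation. The insert encodes eHcKCR1 3.0, which by its name is an enhanced HcKCR1 kalium channelrhodopsin. The feature table leaves this region unannotated. The opsin is followed by a short KCNJ2 (Kir2.1) fragment typical of membrane-trafficking signals, the red fluorescent reporter oScarlet (annotated as an mScarlet fragment), and a Kcnb1 (Kv2.1) fragment of the kind used for soma-targeted localisation. A WPRE and the human growth hormone polyadenylation signal enhance and terminate expression. The stated purpose is all-optical silencing, meaning light-driven inhibition of Cre-defined neurons in combination with optical readouts.
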