Features (pLannotate 1.2.2; 22 found; start..end, strand, type, name):
     38..119     -  repeat_region  AAV2 ITR (fragment): inverted terminal repeat of adeno-associated virus serotype 2 inverted
    138..1426    +  promoter       CaMKII promoter: promoter for the mouse calcium/calmodulin-dependent kinase II α subunit
   1447..1480    +  protein_bind   lox2272: Cre-mediated recombination occurs in the 8-bp core sequence (GGATACTT). lox2272 sites are compatible with each other, but incompatible with loxP or loxN sites (Lee and Saito, 1988). Cre recombinase
   1481..1530    -  intron         β-globin intron (fragment): internally truncated intron from human β-globin
   1531..1564    +  protein_bind   loxP: Cre-mediated recombination occurs in the 8-bp core sequence (GCATACAT). Cre recombinase
   1600..1794    -  CDS            Kcnb1 (fragment): KCNB1_MOUSE - Experimental evidence at protein level: Swiss-Prot protein existence level 1. Voltage-gated potassium channel that mediates transmembrane potassium transport in excitable membranes, primarily in the brain, but also in the pancreas and cardiovascular system. Contributes to the regulation of the action potential (AP) repolarization, duration and frequency of repetitive AP firing in neurons, muscle cells and endocrine cells and plays a role in homeostatic attenuation of electrical excitability throughout the brain (PubMed:14684365, PubMed:19383458, PubMed:24494598). Plays also a rol
   1795..2489    -  CDS            mScarlet (fragment): bright monomeric red fluorescent protein evolved from a synthetic template (Bindels et al., 2016)
   2488..2547    -  CDS            KCNJ2 (fragment): KCNJ2_HUMAN - Also known as IRK1. Experimental evidence at protein level: Swiss-Prot protein existence level 1. Probably participates in establishing action potential waveform and excitability of neuronal and muscle tissues. Inward rectifier potassium channels are characterized by a greater tendency to allow potassium to flow into the cell rather than out of it. Their voltage dependence is regulated by the concentration of extracellular potassium; as external potassium is raised, the voltage range of the channel opening shifts to more positive voltages. The inward rectification is mainly due t
   3362..3395    -  protein_bind   lox2272: Cre-mediated recombination occurs in the 8-bp core sequence (GGATACTT). lox2272 sites are compatible with each other, but incompatible with loxP or loxN sites (Lee and Saito, 1988). Cre recombinase
   3396..3445    -  intron         β-globin intron (fragment): internally truncated intron from human β-globin
   3446..3479    -  protein_bind   loxP: Cre-mediated recombination occurs in the 8-bp core sequence (GCATACAT). Cre recombinase
   3480..3504    +  misc_feature   MCS (fragment): pBluescript multiple cloning site
   3504..4092    +  misc_feature   WPRE: woodchuck hepatitis virus posttranscriptional regulatory element
   4124..4600    +  polyA_signal   hGH poly(A) signal: human growth hormone polyadenylation signal
   4640..4780    +  repeat_region  AAV2 ITR: inverted terminal repeat of adeno-associated virus serotype 2 inverted
   4785..4836    -  misc_feature   bom (fragment): basis of mobility region from pBR322
   4855..5310    +  rep_origin     f1 ori (sequence partly withheld): f1 bacteriophage origin of replication; arrow indicates direction of (+) strand synthesis
   5311..5360    -  misc_feature   bom (fragment): basis of mobility region from pBR322
   5462..5497    -  CDS            rop (fragment): Rop protein, which maintains plasmids at low copy number; rop
   5592..5696    +  promoter       AmpR promoter: bla
   5697..6557    +  CDS            AmpR: β-lactamase; bla; confers resistance to ampicillin, carbenicillin, and related antibiotics
   6728..7316    +  rep_origin     ori: high-copy-number ColE1/pMB1/pBR322/pUC origin of replication
>Addgene plasmid #195198 | pAAV-CaMKIIa-DIO eHcKCR1 3.0-oScarlett-KV2.1 | addgene full sequence | sequence record 383962 | Addgene NGS Result
CCTGCAGGCAGCTGCGCGCTCGCTCGCTCACTGAGGCCGGGCGACCTTTGGTCGCCCGGCCTCAGTGAGC
GAGCGAGCGCGCAGAGAGGGAGTGGCCAACTCCATCACTAGGGGTTCCTGCGGCCGCACGCGTTTAACAT
TATGGCCTTAGGTCACTTCATCTCCATGGGGTTCTTCTTCTGATTTTCTAGAAAATGAGATGGGGGTGCA
GAGAGCTTCCTCAGTGACCTGCCCAGGGTCACATCAGAAATGTCAGAGCTAGAACTTGAACTCAGATTAC
TAATCTTAAATTCCATGCCTTGGGGGCATGCAAGTACGATATACAGAAGGAGTGAACTCATTAGGGCAGA
TGACCAATGAGTTTAGGAAAGAAGAGTCCAGGGCAGGGTACATCTACACCACCCGCCCAGCCCTGGGTGA
GTCCAGCCACGTTCACCTCATTATAGTTGCCTCTCTCCAGTCCTACCTTGACGGGAAGCACAAGCAGAAA
CTGGGACAGGAGCCCCAGGAGACCAAATCTTCATGGTCCCTCTGGGAGGATGGGTGGGGAGAGCTGTGGC
AGAGGCCTCAGGAGGGGCCCTGCTGCTCAGTGGTGACAGATAGGGGTGAGAAAGCAGACAGAGTCATTCC
GTCAGCATTCTGGGTCTGTTTGGTACTTCTTCTCACGCTAAGGTGGCGGTGTGATATGCACAATGGCTAA
AAAGCAGGGAGAGCTGGAAAGAAACAAGGACAGAGACAGAGGCCAAGTCAACCAGACCAATTCCCAGAGG
AAGCAAAGAAACCATTACAGAGACTACAAGGGGGAAGGGAAGGAGAGATGAATTAGCTTCCCCTGTAAAC
CTTAGAACCCAGCTGTTGCCAGGGCAACGGGGCAATACCTGTCTCTTCAGAGGAGATGAAGTTGCCAGGG
TAACTACATCCTGTCTTTCTCAAGGACCATCCCAGAATGTGGCACCCACTAGCCGTTACCATAGCAACTG
CCTCTTTGCCCCACTTAATCCCATCCCGTCTGTTAAAAGGGCCCTATAGTTGGAGGTGGGGGAGGTAGGA
AGAGCGATGATCACTTGTGGACTAAGTTTGTTCGCATCCCCTTCTCCAACCCCCTCAGTACATCACCCTG
GGGGAACAGGGTCCACTTGCTCCTGGGCCCACACAGTCCTGCAGTATTGTGTATATAAGGCCAGGGCAAA
GAGGAGCAGGTTTTAAAGTGAAAGGCAGGCAGGTGTTGGGGAGGCAGTTACCGGGGCAACGGGAACAGGG
CGTTTCGGAGGTGGTTGCCATGGGGACCTGGATGCTGACGAAGGCTCGCGAGGCTGTGAGCAGCCACAGT
GCCCTGCTCAGAAGCCCCAAGCTCGTCAGTCAAGCCGGTTCTCCGTTTGCACTCAGGAGCACGGGCAGGC
GAGTGGCCCCTAGTTCTGGGGGCAGCTCTAGAGCGGTACCGGATCCATAACTTCGTATAGGATACTTTAT
ACGAAGTTATGCAGAATGGTAGCTGGATTGTAGCTGCTATTAGCAATATGAAACCTCTTAATAACTTCGT
ATAGCATACATTATACGAAGTTATGGCGCGCCCTATTACACCTCGTTCTCGTAGCAGAAGAATCTGGTGG
CTTCAGGGAAGTCCGTGGCACAGCTGATGAAGCTGTCAATGCTGGACATGCTCCGCATGTCGATGACGCC
CTCCGTGCGTGCGGGCAGAGGGGCCACGGGGCTGGGCATGCTGCTCATCTCCAGCTCCTCTGGAGGCTTG
CTCTGCGGGGCCATCTCCTTGGTGTTGAGGATGGGCTGGGACTGCTTGTACAGCTCGTCCATGCCGCCGG
TGGAGTGGCGGCCCTCGGAGCGTTCGTACTGTTCCACCACGGTGTAGTCCTCGTTGTGGGAGGTGATGTC
CAACTTGCGGTCCACGTTGTAGGCGCCGGGCATCTGCACGGGCTTCTTGGCCTTGTAGGTGGTCTTGAAG
TCCGCCAGGTAGCGCCCGCCGTCCTTCAGGCGCAGGGCCATCTTAATGTCGCCCTTCAGCACGCCGTCCT
CGGGGTACAACCGCTCGGTGGACGCTTCCCAGCCCATTGTCTTCTTCTGCATTACGGGGCCGTCAGGAGG
GAAGTTGGTGCCGCGGAGCTTCACCTTGTAGATCAGGGTGCCGTCCTCCAGGGAGGTGTCCTGGGTCACG
GTCACGGCGCCGCCGTCCTCGAAGTTCATCACGCGGTCCCACTTGAAGCCCTCGGGGAAGGACTGCTTAT
AGTAGTCGGGGATGTCGGCGGGGTGCTTGGTGAAGGCCCTGGAGCCGTACATGAACTGAGGGGACAGGAT
GTCCCAGGAGAAGGGCAGGGGGCCACCCTTGGTCACCTTCAGCTTGGCGGTCTGGGTGCCCTCGTAGGGG
CGGCCCTCGCCCTCGCCCTCGATCTCGAACTCGTGGCCGTTCATGGAGCCCTCCATGTGCACCTTGAACC
GCATGAACTCCTTGATCACTGCCTCGCCCTTGCTCACCACGTTGATGTCGATCTGGTCCAGGGGGATGTA
CTCGCCCTCGCTGGTGATCCTGCTCTTGGCGGCCGCGGAGAGTGTCTCAGGCTCATTCAGGGGCAGGCCC
TGCACCTCGGTGTGCTCTTCCAGTTCCAGTCTAAACACGGTCATCAGGATGCCGAAGATGCTTTTACAGG
TCAGGTCCAGGAAGGCGTGGATGATGTAAAAGGCCTGTTGGCTGATGTGGCCTGTGCCCAGCCAGCTGAA
GATGAAGAGGATGGGGAACATAGGCCAGAAGCCAAAAAAGATGACGCATGCCCAGAACAGCCACCGCTGG
CACTTAGGAGGGTACACCAGGTATCTTTCCTTCACGTGCCGCATCAGAGACAGGGCGAAGGGGGTGAACC
AGCAACAACCCAGGGCGTAATAAGCGAACCTGTAGGCGCTAGGGGTCACAAAAGCAGCAACGCCGCACCA
CAGTGTCAGGAACACGGCGAAGAAGTATCTGATCTTATGAGGCAGATCCAGTGTGAAGGCGAAATCCAGG
ATCAGCAGAGGGCAGGTGAACACGTAATCCAGATACCAGTACCAGTTCAGGGAAAATGGGGTTCCTCCGC
CGTCGAAGAAGTCGAAGGACTTGGCGGCGTACATGGTGCCACAAAGCAGGCAGATGATGCCGCTCAGGCT
GTTCACCTCAGGGGCTCTGCCGCTCTTGTAAGGTTTACAAGAGTAGCCCATGCCCAGGTCCAGCCGGTAC
AGCATCCAGATTCCGCTGCCGGCCACGAACACGCAGCACACGGCGCAAATGCTTCCCAGCAGGGGGTAGT
CCATGTCGTTGATGCTGCCCTTGGGCCAGCCCTCTGGAGGTCTAGAGTCGTAGAAAGGCATGGTGGCTAG
CATAACTTCGTATAAAGTATCCTATACGAAGTTATTTGCCTTAACCCAGAAATTATCACTGTTATTCTTT
AGAATGGTGCAAAGAATAACTTCGTATAATGTATGCTATACGAAGTTATGAATTCGATATCAAGCTTATC
GATAATCAACCTCTGGATTACAAAATTTGTGAAAGATTGACTGGTATTCTTAACTATGTTGCTCCTTTTA
CGCTATGTGGATACGCTGCTTTAATGCCTTTGTATCATGCTATTGCTTCCCGTATGGCTTTCATTTTCTC
CTCCTTGTATAAATCCTGGTTGCTGTCTCTTTATGAGGAGTTGTGGCCCGTTGTCAGGCAACGTGGCGTG
GTGTGCACTGTGTTTGCTGACGCAACCCCCACTGGTTGGGGCATTGCCACCACCTGTCAGCTCCTTTCCG
GAACTTTCGCTTTCCCCCTCCCTATTGCCACGGCGGAACTCATCGCCGCCTGCCTTGCCCGCTGCTGGAC
AGGGGCTCGGCTGTTGGGCACTGACAATTCCGTGGTGTTGTCGGGGAAATCATCGTCCTTTCCTTGGCTG
CTCGCCTATGTTGCCACCTGGATTCTGCGCGGGACGTCCTTCTGCTACGTCCCTTCGGCCCTCAATCCAG
CGGACCTTCCTTCCCGCGGCCTGCTGCCGGCTCTGCGGCCTCTTCCGCGTCTTCGCCTTCGCCCTCAGAC
GAGTCGGATCTCCCTTTGGGCCGCCTCCCCGCATCGATACCGAGCGCTGCTCGAGAGATCTACGGGTGGC
ATCCCTGTGACCCCTCCCCAGTGCCTCTCCTGGCCCTGGAAGTTGCCACTCCAGTGCCCACCAGCCTTGT
CCTAATAAAATTAAGTTGCATCATTTTGTCTGACTAGGTGTCCTTCTATAATATTATGGGGTGGAGGGGG
GTGGTATGGAGCAAGGGGCAAGTTGGGAAGACAACCTGTAGGGCCTGCGGGGTCTATTGGGAACCAAGCT
GGAGTGCAGTGGCACAATCTTGGCTCACTGCAATCTCCGCCTCCTGGGTTCAAGCGATTCTCCTGCCTCA
GCCTCCCGAGTTGTTGGGATTCCAGGCATGCATGACCAGGCTCAGCTAATTTTTGTTTTTTTGGTAGAGA
CGGGGTTTCACCATATTGGCCAGGCTGGTCTCCAACTCCTAATCTCAGGTGATCTACCCACCTTGGCCTC
CCAAATTGCTGGGATTACAGGCGTGAACCACTGCTCCCTTCCCTGTCCTTCTGATTTTGTAGGTAACCAC
GTGCGGACCGAGCGGCCGCAGGAACCCCTAGTGATGGAGTTGGCCACTCCCTCTCTGCGCGCTCGCTCGC
TCACTGAGGCCGGGCGACCAAAGGTCGCCCGACGCCCGGGCTTTGCCCGGGCGGCCTCAGTGAGCGAGCG
AGCGCGCAGCTGCCTGCAGGGGCGCCTGATGCGGTATTTTCTCCTTACGCATCTGTGCGGTATTTCACAC
CGCATA
[95 nt withheld, positions 4837-4931]
T
[46 nt withheld, positions 4933-4978]
C
[141 nt withheld, positions 4980-5120]
CCTTTGACGTTGGAGTCCACGTTCTTT
[37 nt withheld, positions 5148-5184]
ACTCTATCTCGGGCTATTCTTTTGATTTATAAGGGATTTTGCCGATTTCGGTCTATTGGTTAAAAAATGA
GCTGATTTAACAAAAATTTAACGCGAATTTTAACAAAATATTAACGTTTACAATTTTATGGTGCACTCTC
AGTACAATCTGCTCTGATGCCGCATAGTTAAGCCAGCCCCGACACCCGCCAACACCCGCTGACGCGCCCT
GACGGGCTTGTCTGCTCCCGGCATCCGCTTACAGACAAGCTGTGACCGTCTCCGGGAGCTGCATGTGTCA
GAGGTTTTCACCGTCATCACCGAAACGCGCGAGACGAAAGGGCCTCGTGATACGCCTATTTTTATAGGTT
AATGTCATGATAATAATGGTTTCTTAGACGTCAGGTGGCACTTTTCGGGGAAATGTGCGCGGAACCCCTA
TTTGTTTATTTTTCTAAATACATTCAAATATGTATCCGCTCATGAGACAATAACCCTGATAAATGCTTCA
ATAATATTGAAAAAGGAAGAGTATGAGTATTCAACATTTCCGTGTCGCCCTTATTCCCTTTTTTGCGGCA
TTTTGCCTTCCTGTTTTTGCTCACCCAGAAACGCTGGTGAAAGTAAAAGATGCTGAAGATCAGTTGGGTG
CACGAGTGGGTTACATCGAACTGGATCTCAACAGCGGTAAGATCCTTGAGAGTTTTCGCCCCGAAGAACG
TTTTCCAATGATGAGCACTTTTAAAGTTCTGCTATGTGGCGCGGTATTATCCCGTATTGACGCCGGGCAA
GAGCAACTCGGTCGCCGCATACACTATTCTCAGAATGACTTGGTTGAGTACTCACCAGTCACAGAAAAGC
ATCTTACGGATGGCATGACAGTAAGAGAATTATGCAGTGCTGCCATAACCATGAGTGATAACACTGCGGC
CAACTTACTTCTGACAACGATCGGAGGACCGAAGGAGCTAACCGCTTTTTTGCACAACATGGGGGATCAT
GTAACTCGCCTTGATCGTTGGGAACCGGAGCTGAATGAAGCCATACCAAACGACGAGCGTGACACCACGA
TGCCTGTAGCAATGGCAACAACGTTGCGCAAACTATTAACTGGCGAACTACTTACTCTAGCTTCCCGGCA
ACAATTAATAGACTGGATGGAGGCGGATAAAGTTGCAGGACCACTTCTGCGCTCGGCCCTTCCGGCTGGC
TGGTTTATTGCTGATAAATCTGGAGCCGGTGAGCGTGGGTCTCGCGGTATCATTGCAGCACTGGGGCCAG
ATGGTAAGCCCTCCCGTATCGTAGTTATCTACACGACGGGGAGTCAGGCAACTATGGATGAACGAAATAG
ACAGATCGCTGAGATAGGTGCCTCACTGATTAAGCATTGGTAACTGTCAGACCAAGTTTACTCATATATA
CTTTAGATTGATTTAAAACTTCATTTTTAATTTAAAAGGATCTAGGTGAAGATCCTTTTTGATAATCTCA
TGACCAAAATCCCTTAACGTGAGTTTTCGTTCCACTGAGCGTCAGACCCCGTAGAAAAGATCAAAGGATC
TTCTTGAGATCCTTTTTTTCTGCGCGTAATCTGCTGCTTGCAAACAAAAAAACCACCGCTACCAGCGGTG
GTTTGTTTGCCGGATCAAGAGCTACCAACTCTTTTTCCGAAGGTAACTGGCTTCAGCAGAGCGCAGATAC
CAAATACTGTTCTTCTAGTGTAGCCGTAGTTAGGCCACCACTTCAAGAACTCTGTAGCACCGCCTACATA
CCTCGCTCTGCTAATCCTGTTACCAGTGGCTGCTGCCAGTGGCGATAAGTCGTGTCTTACCGGGTTGGAC
TCAAGACGATAGTTACCGGATAAGGCGCAGCGGTCGGGCTGAACGGGGGGTTCGTGCACACAGCCCAGCT
TGGAGCGAACGACCTACACCGAACTGAGATACCTACAGCGTGAGCTATGAGAAAGCGCCACGCTTCCCGA
AGGGAGAAAGGCGGACAGGTATCCGGTAAGCGGCAGGGTCGGAACAGGAGAGCGCACGAGGGAGCTTCCA
GGGGGAAACGCCTGGTATCTTTATAGTCCTGTCGGGTTTCGCCACCTCTGACTTGAGCGTCGATTTTTGT
GATGCTCGTCAGGGGGGCGGAGCCTATGGAAAAACGCCAGCAACGCGGCCTTTTTACGGTTCCTGGCCTT
TTGCTGGCCTTTTGCTCACATGT
